Addgene plasmid #111010: PF3D7_0721100-COMP-blac-flag-his
Purpose: Expresses pentamerised full-length protein ectodomain with no N-linked glycans in mammalian cells. Contains a C-terminal rat Cd4 d3+4 tag, COMP pentamerisation domain, flag- and 6xHis tags.
Depositing lab: Gavin Wright. Depositing organization: Wellcome Sanger Institute. Publication: Systematic Identification of Plasmodium Falciparum Sporozoite Membrane Protein Interactions Reveals an Essential Role for the p24 Complex in Host Infection. Knockel J, Dundas K, Yang ASP, Galaway F, Metcalf T, Gemert GV, Sauerwein RW, Rayner JC, Billker O, Wright GJ. Mol Cell Proteomics. 2021;20:100038. doi: 10.1074/mcp.RA120.002432. Epub 2021 Jan 27. PubMed 33515807.
Backbone
  Vector backbone: pTT3
  Backbone manufacturer: pTT3 was obtained from Yves Durocher, National Research Council of Canada-Biotechnology Research Institute
  Backbone size w/o insert (bp): 7661
  Vector type: Mammalian Expression
Growth in bacteria
  Bacterial resistance: Ampicillin, 100 μg/mL
  Growth temperature: 37°C
  Growth strain: DH5alpha
  Copy number: Unknown
Gene/Insert
  Gene/Insert name: conserved Plasmodium protein (alt name: PF3D7_0721100)
  Species: Synthetic
  Insert size (bp): 660
  Mutation: All NXT/S sites mutated to NXA, where X is any amino acid except Proline
  Entrez Gene: PF3D7_0721100 (a.k.a. PF3D7_0721100, PF07_0087)
  Promoter: CMV
  Tag / fusion protein: Exogenous signal peptide of mouse origin (N terminal on insert); rat Cd4d3+4, beta-lactamase, triple FLAG tag, 6xHis tag (C terminal on insert)
  Cloning method: Restriction Enzyme; 5′ cloning site Not1 (not destroyed); 3′ cloning site Asc1 (not destroyed)
Terms and licenses: Academic/Nonprofit Terms; Industry Terms: Not Available to Industry
How to cite: PF3D7_0721100-COMP-blac-flag-his was a gift from Gavin Wright (Addgene plasmid # 111010 ; http://n2t.net/addgene:111010 ; RRID:Addgene_111010)
