[The description below was written by a language model from this plasmid's Addgene catalogue record and pLannotate feature annotations shown in this document.]
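Description:
PF3D7_0721100-COMP-blac-flag-his is a mammalian expression plasmid built on the pTT3 backbone for producing a secreted, pentamerised form of a Plasmodium falciparum protein ectodomain. It is propagated in E. coli through a high-copy ColE1/pUC-type origin with ampicillin selection (AmpR). It also carries an Epstein-Barr virus oriP fragment, which supports episomal maintenance in cells that supply EBNA1. Expression is driven by the CMV enhancer and promoter, followed by adenovirus-derived leader and splice sequences and a chimeric intron, and is terminated by the rabbit β-globin polyadenylation signal. The annotated hit to adenovirus terminal protein on the opposite strand most likely reflects this adenoviral leader region rather than a functional gene.

The insert is a synthetic sequence of about 660 bp encoding the ectodomain of the conserved Plasmodium protein PF3D7_0721100, cloned between NotI and AscI sites that remain intact. All NXT/S sequons are mutated to NXA, so the protein is not N-glycosylated in mammalian cells. An exogenous mouse immunoglobulin signal peptide at the N terminus directs secretion. At the C terminus the ectodomain is fused in series to rat Cd4 domains 3 and 4, the COMP coiled-coil pentamerisation domain, a signal-less β-lactamase, a triple FLAG tag and a 6xHis tag. The His tag is listed in the catalogue but is not annotated in the feature tables. Pentamerisation raises binding avidity and the β-lactamase can act as an enzymatic reporter, a design suited to use as a "prey" reagent for detecting weak extracellular interactions. The associated publication describes systematic screening of sporozoite membrane protein interactions. The depositor and sequencing-derived records differ by only two nucleotides and give the same annotations.
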