Features (pLannotate 1.2.2; 21 found; start..end, strand, type, name):
    184..273     +  intron         chimeric intron (fragment): chimera between introns from adenovirus and immunoglobulin heavy chain genes
    292..338     +  CDS            IgH signal sequence (fragment): signal sequence from the mouse immunoglobulin heavy chain variable region
   1078..1638    +  CDS            Cd4 (fragment): CD4_RAT - Experimental evidence at protein level: Swiss-Prot protein existence level 1. Integral membrane glycoprotein that plays an essential role in the immune response and serves multiple functions in responses against both external and internal offenses. In T-cells, functions primarily as a coreceptor for MHC class II molecule:peptide complex. The antigens presented by class II peptides are derived from extracellular proteins while class I peptides are derived from cytosolic proteins. Interacts simultaneously with the T-cell receptor (TCR) and the MHC class II presented by antigen presenti
   1675..1842    +  CDS            COMP (fragment): COMP_HUMAN - Experimental evidence at protein level: Swiss-Prot protein existence level 1. May play a role in the structural integrity of cartilage via its interaction with other extracellular matrix proteins such as the collagens and fibronectin. Can mediate the interaction of chondrocytes with the cartilage extracellular matrix through interaction with cell surface integrin receptors. Could play a role in the pathogenesis of osteoarthritis. Potent suppressor of apoptosis in both primary chondrocytes and transformed cells. Suppresses apoptosis by blocking the activation of caspase-3 and by in
   1850..2637    +  CDS            bla(M) (fragment): β-lactamase lacking the signal sequence; bla(M); allows cytosolic expression of β-lactamase
   2644..2709    +  CDS            3xFLAG: three tandem FLAG® epitope tags, followed by an enterokinase cleavage site
   2771..2826    +  polyA_signal   β-globin poly(A) signal: rabbit β-globin polyadenylation signal (Gil and Proudfoot, 1987)
   3340..5021    -  rep_origin     oriP (fragment): Epstein-Barr virus oriP replication origin (Yates et al., 2000)
   5148..5252    +  promoter       AmpR promoter: bla
   5253..6113    +  CDS            AmpR: β-lactamase; bla; confers resistance to ampicillin, carbenicillin, and related antibiotics
   6284..6872    +  rep_origin     ori: high-copy-number ColE1/pMB1/pBR322/pUC origin of replication
   7055..7147    +  CDS            lacI (fragment): lac repressor; lacI; The lac repressor binds to the lac operator to inhibit transcription in E. coli. This inhibition can be relieved by adding lactose or isopropyl-β-D-thiogalactopyranoside (IPTG).
   7160..7181    +  protein_bind   CAP binding site: CAP binding activates transcription in the presence of cAMP. E. coli catabolite activator protein
   7196..7226    +  promoter       lac promoter: promoter for the E. coli lac operon
   7234..7250    +  protein_bind   lac operator: The lac repressor binds to the lac operator to inhibit transcription in E. coli. This inhibition can be relieved by adding lactose or isopropyl-β-D-thiogalactopyranoside (IPTG). lac repressor encoded by lacI
   7320..7336    +  promoter       tet promoter (fragment): E. coli promoter for tetracycline efflux protein gene
   7346..7371    -  CDS            bla(M) (fragment): β-lactamase lacking the signal sequence; bla(M); allows cytosolic expression of β-lactamase
   7545..7924    +  enhancer       CMV enhancer: human cytomegalovirus immediate early enhancer
   7926..8125    +  promoter       CMV promoter: human cytomegalovirus (CMV) immediate early promoter
   8193..8231    +  misc_feature   Ad SA (fragment): adenovirus major late transcript splice acceptor (Friedrich and Soriano, 1991)
   8264..153     -  CDS            PTP (fragment) (across the origin): TERM_ADE02 - Experimental evidence at protein level: Swiss-Prot protein existence level 1. Protein covalently bound to the viral DNA that acts as a primer for viral genomic replication by DNA strand displacement. Assembles on the viral origin of replication in an initiation complex with viral polymerase, DBP, host NFIA and host POU2F1/OCT1. During initiation, the polymerase covalently couples the first dCTP with Ser- 580 of pTP. The terminal protein stimulates the template activity over 20 fold compared to protein-free templates. Neo-synthesized viral genomes are linked to two preterminal prot
>Addgene plasmid #111010 | PF3D7_0721100-COMP-blac-flag-his | depositor full sequence | sequence record 208810 | PF3D7_0721100-COMP-blac-flag-his sequence 8320 bps
CTCGAGAAAGGCGTCTAACCAGTCACAGTCGCAAGGTAGGCTGAGCACCGTGGCGGGCGGCAGCGGGTGG
CGGTCGGGGTTGTTTCTGGCGGAGGTGCTGCTGATGATGTAATTAAAGTAGGCGGTCTTGAGACGGCGGA
TGGTCGAGGTGAGGTGTGGCAGGCTTGAGATCCAGCTGTTGGGGTGAGTACTCCCTCTCAAAAGCGGGCA
TTACTTCTGCGCTAAGATTGTCAGTTTCCAAAAACGAGGAGGATTTGATATTCACCTGGCCCGATCTGGC
CATACACTTGAGTGACAATGACATCCACTTTGCCTTTCTCTCCACAGGTGTCCACTCCCAGGTCCAAGTT
TGCCACCATGGAGTTTCAGACCCAGGTACTCATGTCCCTGCTGCTCTGCATGTCTGGTGCGGCCGCCAGA
GGCAACCAGATCTCTAAGTGCGTGTTCTACGACAAGCGGAACAAGGACCTGAAACAGGTGTTCTATGTGC
CCACCAACGACGTGAACATGTACAAAGAGACAATCCGGAAGCTGCTGAGCAGAGAGATCAGCCTGCTGGA
AGAACCCCTGAACGAGAACAGCGACAGCCACAACATGGCCAACAAGAAAAACGTGGCCAACTTCGAGGAA
ATCAAGAAGAACGACGAGAACAACAACCGCAAGCGCAAAGAGATGGAAGAGAAGCTGAAGTACATCGAGA
AGTACCGGAACTACGCCAAGGGCGTGCTGAAGAACGTGGAATTCAAGTGCGAGAATGTGGACGACCTGAA
GTCCAAAGTGAAGTGCAACCTGTGCGTGTACACCGAGATCGTGAACAACAAGCACATCCGGCAGGGCCAG
ATCATCCAGATCTTCATGAACGAGTGTATGTACGGCTTCTACTACTACGACAACATCAACCAGTACACCC
AGAACAATGAGTACAACAACAAGGCCCTCAAGGACTACAACAGCGCCCAGAAGCTGGACGACATCTACTT
CAATATCGCCAAGGACATCAGCGAGGGCAACGTGAACGGCATCAATTTCTTCAAGCAGCAGAGCAGCAAG
TACCACCCCGTGTGCTACGTGACCGAAGGCGCGCCGTCGACCTCCATCACGGCCTATAAGAGTGAGGGGG
AGTCAGCGGAGTTCTCCTTCCCACTCAACCTTGGAGAGGAAAGCCTGCAGGGAGAGTTGAGATGGAAGGC
AGAGAAGGCTCCTTCTTCCCAGTCCTGGATCACCTTCTCCCTAAAGAACCAAAAGGTGTCTGTGCAGAAG
TCTACTAGCAACCCCAAGTTCCAGCTGTCCGAAACGCTCCCACTCACCCTTCAGATACCCCAGGTCTCCC
TTCAGTTTGCTGGTTCTGGCAACCTGACCCTGACTCTGGACAGAGGGATACTGTATCAGGAAGTGAACCT
GGTGGTGATGAAAGTGACTCAGCCCGACAGCAACACTTTGACCTGTGAGGTGATGGGACCCACCTCACCC
AAGATGAGACTGATCTTGAAGCAGGAGAATCAGGAGGCCAGGGTCTCCAGGCAGGAGAAAGTGATTCAAG
TGCAGGCCCCTGAAGCAGGGGTGTGGCAATGTCTACTGAGTGAAGGTGAAGAGGTCAAGATGGACTCCAA
GATCCAGGTTTTATCCAAAGGGTTGAATTCCGGCGGCGGCTCCGGAGGCGGTACCGGTGGCGGCGACCTA
GCCCCACAGATGCTTCGAGAACTCCAGGAGACTAATGCGGCGCTGCAAGACGTGAGAGAGCTCTTGCGAC
AGCAGGTCAAGGAGATCACCTTCCTGAAGAATACGGTGATGGAATGTGACGCCTGCGGTCTAGACAGAAA
CCTGCCTCCACTAGCACCTCTGGGCCCACACCCAGAAACGCTGGTGAAAGTAAAAGATGCTGAAGATCAG
TTGGGTGCACGAGTGGGTTACATCGAACTGGATCTCAACAGCGGTAAGATCCTTGAGAGTTTTCGCCCCG
AAGAACGTTTTCCAATGATGAGCACTTTTAAAGTTCTGCTATGTGGCGCGGTATTATCCCGTATTGACGC
CGGGCAAGAGCAACTCGGTCGCCGCATACACTATTCTCAGAATGACTTGGTTGAGTACTCACCAGTCACA
GAAAAGCATCTTACGGATGGCATGACAGTAAGAGAATTATGCAGTGCTGCCATAACCATGAGTGATAACA
CTGCGGCCAACTTACTTCTGACAACGATCGGAGGACCGAAGGAGCTAACCGCTTTTTTGCACAACATGGG
GGATCATGTAACTCGCCTTGATCGTTGGGAACCGGAGCTGAATGAAGCCATACCAAACGACGAGCGTGAC
ACCACGATGCCTGTAGCAATGGCAACAACGTTGCGCAAACTATTAACTGGCGAACTACTTACTCTAGCTT
CCCGGCAACAATTAATAGACTGGATGGAGGCGGATAAAGTTGCAGGACCACTTCTGCGCTCGGCCCTTCC
GGCTGGCTGGTTTATTGCTGATAAATCTGGAGCCGGTGAGCGTGGGTCTCGCGGTATCATTGCAGCACTG
GGGCCAGATGGTAAGCCCTCCCGTATCGTAGTTATCTACACGACGGGGAGTCAGGCAACTATGGATGAAC
GAAATAGACAGATCGCTGAGATAGGTGCCTCACTGATTAAGCATTGGGGCCCTGACTACAAAGACCATGA
CGGTGATTATAAAGATCATGACATCGATTACAAGGATGACGATGACAAGGGCCCTCACCACCACCATCAC
CACTAATTAATTAAGGATCCCCCGACCTCGACCTCTGGCTAATAAAGGAAATTTATTTTCATTGCAATAG
TGTGTTGGAATTTTTTGTGTCTCTCACTCGGAAGGACATATGGGAGGGCAAATCATTTGGTCGAGATCCC
TCGGAGATCTCTAGCTAGAGGATCGATCCCCGCCCCGGACGAACTAAACCTGACTACGACATCTCTGCCC
CTTCTTCGCGGGGCAGTGCATGTAATCCCTTCAGTTGGTTGGTACAACTTGCCAACTGGGCCCTGTTCCA
CATGTGACACGGGGGGGGACCAAACACAAAGGGGTTCTCTGACTGTAGTTGACATCCTTATAAATGGATG
TGCACATTTGCCAACACTGAGTGGCTTTCATCCTGGAGCAGACTTTGCAGTCTGTGGACTGCAACACAAC
ATTGCCTTTATGTGTAACTCTTGGCTGAAGCTCTTACACCAATGCTGGGGGACATGTACCTCCCAGGGGC
CCAGGAAGACTACGGGAGGCTACACCAACGTCAATCAGAGGGGCCTGTGTAGCTACCGATAAGCGGACCC
TCAAGAGGGCATTAGCAATAGTGTTTATAAGGCCCCCTTGTTAACCCTAAACGGGTAGCATATGCTTCCC
GGGTAGTAGTATATACTATCCAGACTAACCCTAATTCAATAGCATATGTTACCCAACGGGAAGCATATGC
TATCGAATTAGGGTTAGTAAAAGGGTCCTAAGGAACAGCGATATCTCCCACCCCATGAGCTGTCACGGTT
TTATTTACATGGGGTCAGGATTCCACGAGGGTAGTGAACCATTTTAGTCACAAGGGCAGTGGCTGAAGAT
CAAGGAGCGGGCAGTGAACTCTCCTGAATCTTCGCCTGCTTCTTCATTCTCCTTCGTTTAGCTAATAGAA
TAACTGCTGAGTTGTGAACAGTAAGGTGTATGTGAGGTGCTCGAAAACAAGGTTTCAGGTGACGCCCCCA
GAATAAAATTTGGACGGGGGGTTCAGTGGTGGCATTGTGCTATGACACCAATATAACCCTCACAAACCCC
TTGGGCAATAAATACTAGTGTAGGAATGAAACATTCTGAATATCTTTAACAATAGAAATCCATGGGGTGG
GGACAAGCCGTAAAGACTGGATGTCCATCTCACACGAATTTATGGCTATGGGCAACACATAATCCTAGTG
CAATATGATACTGGGGTTATTAAGATGTGTCCCAGGCAGGGACCAAGACAGGTGAACCATGTTGTTACAC
TCTATTTGTAACAAGGGGAAAGAGAGTGGACGCCGACAGCAGCGGACTCCACTGGTTGTCTCTAACACCC
CCGAAAATTAAACGGGGCTCCACGCCAATGGGGCCCATAAACAAAGACAAGTGGCCACTCTTTTTTTTGA
AATTGTGGAGTGGGGGCACGCGTCAGCCCCCACACGCCGCCCTGCGGTTTTGGACTGTAAAATAAGGGTG
TAATAACTTGGCTGATTGTAACCCCGCTAACCACTGCGGTCAAACCACTTGCCCACAAAACCACTAATGG
CACCCCGGGGAATACCTGCATAAGTAGGTGGGCGGGCCAAGATAGGGGCGCGATTGCTGCGATCTGGAGG
ACAAATTACACACACTTGCGCCTGAGCGCCAAGCACAGGGTTGTTGGTCCTCATATTCACGAGGTCGCTG
AGAGCACGGTGGGCTAATGTTGCCATGGGTAGCATATACTACCCAAATATCTGGATAGCATATGCTATCC
TAATCTATATCTGGGTAGCATAGGCTATCCTAATCTATATCTGGGTAGCATATGCTATCCTAATCTATAT
CTGGGTAGTATATGCTATCCTAATTTATATCTGGGTAGCATAGGCTATCCTAATCTATATCTGGGTAGCA
TATGCTATCCTAATCTATATCTGGGTAGTATATGCTATCCTAATCTGTATCCGGGTAGCATATGCTATCC
TAATAGAGATTAGGGTAGTATATGCTATCCTAATTTATATCTGGGTAGCATATACTACCCAAATATCTGG
ATAGCATATGCTATCCTAATCTATATCTGGGTAGCATATGCTATCCTAATCTATATCTGGGTAGCATAGG
CTATCCTAATCTATATCTGGGTAGCATATGCTATCCTAATCTATATCTGGGTAGTATATGCTATCCTAAT
TTATATCTGGGTAGCATAGGCTATCCTAATCTATATCTGGGTAGCATATGCTATCCTAATCTATATCTGG
GTAGTATATGCTATCCTAATCTGTATCCGGGTAGCATATGCTATCCTCATGATAAGCTGTCAAACATGAG
AATTTTCTTGAAGACGAAAGGGCCTCGTGATACGCCTATTTTTATAGGTTAATGTCATGATAATAATGGT
TTCTTAGACGTCAGGTGGCACTTTTCGGGGAAATGTGCGCGGAACCCCTATTTGTTTATTTTTCTAAATA
CATTCAAATATGTATCCGCTCATGAGACAATAACCCTGATAAATGCTTCAATAATATTGAAAAAGGAAGA
GTATGAGTATTCAACATTTCCGTGTCGCCCTTATTCCCTTTTTTGCGGCATTTTGCCTTCCTGTTTTTGC
TCACCCAGAAACGCTGGTGAAAGTAAAAGATGCTGAAGATCAGTTGGGTGCACGAGTGGGTTACATCGAA
CTGGATCTCAACAGCGGTAAGATCCTTGAGAGTTTTCGCCCCGAAGAACGTTTTCCAATGATGAGCACTT
TTAAAGTTCTGCTATGTGGCGCGGTATTATCCCGTGTTGACGCCGGGCAAGAGCAACTCGGTCGCCGCAT
ACACTATTCTCAGAATGACTTGGTTGAGTACTCACCAGTCACAGAAAAGCATCTTACGGATGGCATGACA
GTAAGAGAATTATGCAGTGCTGCCATAACCATGAGTGATAACACTGCGGCCAACTTACTTCTGACAACGA
TCGGAGGACCGAAGGAGCTAACCGCTTTTTTGCACAACATGGGGGATCATGTAACTCGCCTTGATCGTTG
GGAACCGGAGCTGAATGAAGCCATACCAAACGACGAGCGTGACACCACGATGCCTGCAGCAATGGCAACA
ACGTTGCGCAAACTATTAACTGGCGAACTACTTACTCTAGCTTCCCGGCAACAATTAATAGACTGGATGG
AGGCGGATAAAGTTGCAGGACCACTTCTGCGCTCGGCCCTTCCGGCTGGCTGGTTTATTGCTGATAAATC
TGGAGCCGGTGAGCGTGGGTCTCGCGGTATCATTGCAGCACTGGGGCCAGATGGTAAGCCCTCCCGTATC
GTAGTTATCTACACGACGGGGAGTCAGGCAACTATGGATGAACGAAATAGACAGATCGCTGAGATAGGTG
CCTCACTGATTAAGCATTGGTAACTGTCAGACCAAGTTTACTCATATATACTTTAGATTGATTTAAAACT
TCATTTTTAATTTAAAAGGATCTAGGTGAAGATCCTTTTTGATAATCTCATGACCAAAATCCCTTAACGT
GAGTTTTCGTTCCACTGAGCGTCAGACCCCGTAGAAAAGATCAAAGGATCTTCTTGAGATCCTTTTTTTC
TGCGCGTAATCTGCTGCTTGCAAACAAAAAAACCACCGCTACCAGCGGTGGTTTGTTTGCCGGATCAAGA
GCTACCAACTCTTTTTCCGAAGGTAACTGGCTTCAGCAGAGCGCAGATACCAAATACTGTTCTTCTAGTG
TAGCCGTAGTTAGGCCACCACTTCAAGAACTCTGTAGCACCGCCTACATACCTCGCTCTGCTAATCCTGT
TACCAGTGGCTGCTGCCAGTGGCGATAAGTCGTGTCTTACCGGGTTGGACTCAAGACGATAGTTACCGGA
TAAGGCGCAGCGGTCGGGCTGAACGGGGGGTTCGTGCACACAGCCCAGCTTGGAGCGAACGACCTACACC
GAACTGAGATACCTACAGCGTGAGCTATGAGAAAGCGCCACGCTTCCCGAAGGGAGAAAGGCGGACAGGT
ATCCGGTAAGCGGCAGGGTCGGAACAGGAGAGCGCACGAGGGAGCTTCCAGGGGGAAACGCCTGGTATCT
TTATAGTCCTGTCGGGTTTCGCCACCTCTGACTTGAGCGTCGATTTTTGTGATGCTCGTCAGGGGGGCGG
AGCCTATGGAAAAACGCCAGCAACGCGGCCTTTTTACGGTTCCTGGCCTTTTGCTGGCCTTTTGCTCACA
TGTTCTTTCCTGCGTTATCCCCTGATTCTGTGGATAACCGTATTACCGCCTTTGAGTGAGCTGATACCGC
TCGCCGCAGCCGAACGACCGAGCGCAGCGAGTCAGTGAGCGAGGAAGCGGAAGAGCGCCCAATACGCAAA
CCGCCTCTCCCCGCGCGTTGGCCGATTCATTAATGCAGCTGGCACGACAGGTTTCCCGACTGGAAAGCGG
GCAGTGAGCGCAACGCAATTAATGTGAGTTAGCTCACTCATTAGGCACCCCAGGCTTTACACTTTATGCT
TCCGGCTCGTATGTTGTGTGGAATTGTGAGCGGATAACAATTTCACACAGGAAACAGCTATGACCATGAT
TACGCCAAGCTCTAGCTAGAGGTCGACCAATTCTCATGTTTGACAGCTTATCATCGCAGATCCGGGCAAC
GTTGTTGCCATTGCTGCAGGCGCAGAACTGGTAGGTATGGAAGATCTATACATTGAATCAATATTGGCAA
TTAGCCATATTAGTCATTGGTTATATAGCATAAATCAATATTGGCTATTGGCCATTGCATACGTTGTATC
TATATCATAATATGTACATTTATATTGGCTCATGTCCAATATGACCGCCATGTTGACATTGATTATTGAC
TAGTTATTAATAGTAATCAATTACGGGGTCATTAGTTCATAGCCCATATATGGAGTTCCGCGTTACATAA
CTTACGGTAAATGGCCCGCCTGGCTGACCGCCCAACGACCCCCGCCCATTGACGTCAATAATGACGTATG
TTCCCATAGTAACGCCAATAGGGACTTTCCATTGACGTCAATGGGTGGAGTATTTACGGTAAACTGCCCA
CTTGGCAGTACATCAAGTGTATCATATGCCAAGTCCGCCCCCTATTGACGTCAATGACGGTAAATGGCCC
GCCTGGCATTATGCCCAGTACATGACCTTACGGGACTTTCCTACTTGGCAGTACATCTACGTATTAGTCA
TCGCTATTACCATGGTGATGCGGTTTTGGCAGTACACCAATGGGCGTGGATAGCGGTTTGACTCACGGGG
ATTTCCAAGTCTCCACCCCATTGACGTCAATGGGAGTTTGTTTTGGCACCAAAATCAACGGGACTTTCCA
AAATGTCGTAATAACCCCGCCCCGTTGACGCAAATGGGCGGTAGGCGTGTACGGTGGGAGGTCTATATAA
GCAGAGCTCGTTTAGTGAACCGTCAGATCCTCACTCTCTTCCGCATCGCTGTCTGCGAGGGCCAGCTGTT
GGGCTCGCGGTTGAGGACAAACTCTTCGCGGTCTTTCCAGTACTCTTGGATCGGAAACCCGTCGGCCTCC
GAACGGTACTCCGCCACCGAGGGACCTGAGCGAGTCCGCATCGACCGGATCGGAAAACCT
