Features (pLannotate 1.2.2; 21 found; start..end, strand, type, name):
    184..273     +  intron         chimeric intron (fragment): chimera between introns from adenovirus and immunoglobulin heavy chain genes
    292..338     +  CDS            IgH signal sequence (fragment): signal sequence from the mouse immunoglobulin heavy chain variable region
   1078..1638    +  CDS            Cd4 (fragment): CD4_RAT - Experimental evidence at protein level: Swiss-Prot protein existence level 1. Integral membrane glycoprotein that plays an essential role in the immune response and serves multiple functions in responses against both external and internal offenses. In T-cells, functions primarily as a coreceptor for MHC class II molecule:peptide complex. The antigens presented by class II peptides are derived from extracellular proteins while class I peptides are derived from cytosolic proteins. Interacts simultaneously with the T-cell receptor (TCR) and the MHC class II presented by antigen presenti
   1675..1842    +  CDS            COMP (fragment): COMP_HUMAN - Experimental evidence at protein level: Swiss-Prot protein existence level 1. May play a role in the structural integrity of cartilage via its interaction with other extracellular matrix proteins such as the collagens and fibronectin. Can mediate the interaction of chondrocytes with the cartilage extracellular matrix through interaction with cell surface integrin receptors. Could play a role in the pathogenesis of osteoarthritis. Potent suppressor of apoptosis in both primary chondrocytes and transformed cells. Suppresses apoptosis by blocking the activation of caspase-3 and by in
   1850..2637    +  CDS            bla(M) (fragment): β-lactamase lacking the signal sequence; bla(M); allows cytosolic expression of β-lactamase
   2644..2709    +  CDS            3xFLAG: three tandem FLAG® epitope tags, followed by an enterokinase cleavage site
   2769..2824    +  polyA_signal   β-globin poly(A) signal: rabbit β-globin polyadenylation signal (Gil and Proudfoot, 1987)
   3338..5019    -  rep_origin     oriP (fragment): Epstein-Barr virus oriP replication origin (Yates et al., 2000)
   5146..5250    +  promoter       AmpR promoter: bla
   5251..6111    +  CDS            AmpR: β-lactamase; bla; confers resistance to ampicillin, carbenicillin, and related antibiotics
   6282..6870    +  rep_origin     ori: high-copy-number ColE1/pMB1/pBR322/pUC origin of replication
   7053..7145    +  CDS            lacI (fragment): lac repressor; lacI; The lac repressor binds to the lac operator to inhibit transcription in E. coli. This inhibition can be relieved by adding lactose or isopropyl-β-D-thiogalactopyranoside (IPTG).
   7158..7179    +  protein_bind   CAP binding site: CAP binding activates transcription in the presence of cAMP. E. coli catabolite activator protein
   7194..7224    +  promoter       lac promoter: promoter for the E. coli lac operon
   7232..7248    +  protein_bind   lac operator: The lac repressor binds to the lac operator to inhibit transcription in E. coli. This inhibition can be relieved by adding lactose or isopropyl-β-D-thiogalactopyranoside (IPTG). lac repressor encoded by lacI
   7318..7334    +  promoter       tet promoter (fragment): E. coli promoter for tetracycline efflux protein gene
   7344..7369    -  CDS            bla(M) (fragment): β-lactamase lacking the signal sequence; bla(M); allows cytosolic expression of β-lactamase
   7543..7922    +  enhancer       CMV enhancer: human cytomegalovirus immediate early enhancer
   7924..8123    +  promoter       CMV promoter: human cytomegalovirus (CMV) immediate early promoter
   8191..8229    +  misc_feature   Ad SA (fragment): adenovirus major late transcript splice acceptor (Friedrich and Soriano, 1991)
   8262..153     -  CDS            PTP (fragment) (across the origin): TERM_ADE02 - Experimental evidence at protein level: Swiss-Prot protein existence level 1. Protein covalently bound to the viral DNA that acts as a primer for viral genomic replication by DNA strand displacement. Assembles on the viral origin of replication in an initiation complex with viral polymerase, DBP, host NFIA and host POU2F1/OCT1. During initiation, the polymerase covalently couples the first dCTP with Ser- 580 of pTP. The terminal protein stimulates the template activity over 20 fold compared to protein-free templates. Neo-synthesized viral genomes are linked to two preterminal prot
>Addgene plasmid #111010 | PF3D7_0721100-COMP-blac-flag-his | addgene full sequence | sequence record 224566 | Addgene NGS Result
CTCGAGAAAGGCGTCTAACCAGTCACAGTCGCAAGGTAGGCTGAGCACCGTGGCGGGCGGCAGCGGGTGG
CGGTCGGGGTTGTTTCTGGCGGAGGTGCTGCTGATGATGTAATTAAAGTAGGCGGTCTTGAGACGGCGGA
TGGTCGAGGTGAGGTGTGGCAGGCTTGAGATCCAGCTGTTGGGGTGAGTACTCCCTCTCAAAAGCGGGCA
TTACTTCTGCGCTAAGATTGTCAGTTTCCAAAAACGAGGAGGATTTGATATTCACCTGGCCCGATCTGGC
CATACACTTGAGTGACAATGACATCCACTTTGCCTTTCTCTCCACAGGTGTCCACTCCCAGGTCCAAGTT
TGCCACCATGGAGTTTCAGACCCAGGTACTCATGTCCCTGCTGCTCTGCATGTCTGGTGCGGCCGCCAGA
GGCAACCAGATCTCTAAGTGCGTGTTCTACGACAAGCGGAACAAGGACCTGAAACAGGTGTTCTATGTGC
CCACCAACGACGTGAACATGTACAAAGAGACAATCCGGAAGCTGCTGAGCAGAGAGATCAGCCTGCTGGA
AGAACCCCTGAACGAGAACAGCGACAGCCACAACATGGCCAACAAGAAAAACGTGGCCAACTTCGAGGAA
ATCAAGAAGAACGACGAGAACAACAACCGCAAGCGCAAAGAGATGGAAGAGAAGCTGAAGTACATCGAGA
AGTACCGGAACTACGCCAAGGGCGTGCTGAAGAACGTGGAATTCAAGTGCGAGAATGTGGACGACCTGAA
GTCCAAAGTGAAGTGCAACCTGTGCGTGTACACCGAGATCGTGAACAACAAGCACATCCGGCAGGGCCAG
ATCATCCAGATCTTCATGAACGAGTGTATGTACGGCTTCTACTACTACGACAACATCAACCAGTACACCC
AGAACAATGAGTACAACAACAAGGCCCTCAAGGACTACAACAGCGCCCAGAAGCTGGACGACATCTACTT
CAATATCGCCAAGGACATCAGCGAGGGCAACGTGAACGGCATCAATTTCTTCAAGCAGCAGAGCAGCAAG
TACCACCCCGTGTGCTACGTGACCGAAGGCGCGCCGTCGACCTCCATCACGGCCTATAAGAGTGAGGGGG
AGTCAGCGGAGTTCTCCTTCCCACTCAACCTTGGAGAGGAAAGCCTGCAGGGAGAGTTGAGATGGAAGGC
AGAGAAGGCTCCTTCTTCCCAGTCCTGGATCACCTTCTCCCTAAAGAACCAAAAGGTGTCTGTGCAGAAG
TCTACTAGCAACCCCAAGTTCCAGCTGTCCGAAACGCTCCCACTCACCCTTCAGATACCCCAGGTCTCCC
TTCAGTTTGCTGGTTCTGGCAACCTGACCCTGACTCTGGACAGAGGGATACTGTATCAGGAAGTGAACCT
GGTGGTGATGAAAGTGACTCAGCCCGACAGCAACACTTTGACCTGTGAGGTGATGGGACCCACCTCACCC
AAGATGAGACTGATCTTGAAGCAGGAGAATCAGGAGGCCAGGGTCTCCAGGCAGGAGAAAGTGATTCAAG
TGCAGGCCCCTGAAGCAGGGGTGTGGCAATGTCTACTGAGTGAAGGTGAAGAGGTCAAGATGGACTCCAA
GATCCAGGTTTTATCCAAAGGGTTGAATTCCGGCGGCGGCTCCGGAGGCGGTACCGGTGGCGGCGACCTA
GCCCCACAGATGCTTCGAGAACTCCAGGAGACTAATGCGGCGCTGCAAGACGTGAGAGAGCTCTTGCGAC
AGCAGGTCAAGGAGATCACCTTCCTGAAGAATACGGTGATGGAATGTGACGCCTGCGGTCTAGACAGAAA
CCTGCCTCCACTAGCACCTCTGGGCCCACACCCAGAAACGCTGGTGAAAGTAAAAGATGCTGAAGATCAG
TTGGGTGCACGAGTGGGTTACATCGAACTGGATCTCAACAGCGGTAAGATCCTTGAGAGTTTTCGCCCCG
AAGAACGTTTTCCAATGATGAGCACTTTTAAAGTTCTGCTATGTGGCGCGGTATTATCCCGTATTGACGC
CGGGCAAGAGCAACTCGGTCGCCGCATACACTATTCTCAGAATGACTTGGTTGAGTACTCACCAGTCACA
GAAAAGCATCTTACGGATGGCATGACAGTAAGAGAATTATGCAGTGCTGCCATAACCATGAGTGATAACA
CTGCGGCCAACTTACTTCTGACAACGATCGGAGGACCGAAGGAGCTAACCGCTTTTTTGCACAACATGGG
GGATCATGTAACTCGCCTTGATCGTTGGGAACCGGAGCTGAATGAAGCCATACCAAACGACGAGCGTGAC
ACCACGATGCCTGTAGCAATGGCAACAACGTTGCGCAAACTATTAACTGGCGAACTACTTACTCTAGCTT
CCCGGCAACAATTAATAGACTGGATGGAGGCGGATAAAGTTGCAGGACCACTTCTGCGCTCGGCCCTTCC
GGCTGGCTGGTTTATTGCTGATAAATCTGGAGCCGGTGAGCGTGGGTCTCGCGGTATCATTGCAGCACTG
GGGCCAGATGGTAAGCCCTCCCGTATCGTAGTTATCTACACGACGGGGAGTCAGGCAACTATGGATGAAC
GAAATAGACAGATCGCTGAGATAGGTGCCTCACTGATTAAGCATTGGGGCCCTGACTACAAAGACCATGA
CGGTGATTATAAAGATCATGACATCGATTACAAGGATGACGATGACAAGGGCCCTCACCACCACCATCAC
CACTAATAATAAGGATCCCCCGACCTCGACCTCTGGCTAATAAAGGAAATTTATTTTCATTGCAATAGTG
TGTTGGAATTTTTTGTGTCTCTCACTCGGAAGGACATATGGGAGGGCAAATCATTTGGTCGAGATCCCTC
GGAGATCTCTAGCTAGAGGATCGATCCCCGCCCCGGACGAACTAAACCTGACTACGACATCTCTGCCCCT
TCTTCGCGGGGCAGTGCATGTAATCCCTTCAGTTGGTTGGTACAACTTGCCAACTGGGCCCTGTTCCACA
TGTGACACGGGGGGGGACCAAACACAAAGGGGTTCTCTGACTGTAGTTGACATCCTTATAAATGGATGTG
CACATTTGCCAACACTGAGTGGCTTTCATCCTGGAGCAGACTTTGCAGTCTGTGGACTGCAACACAACAT
TGCCTTTATGTGTAACTCTTGGCTGAAGCTCTTACACCAATGCTGGGGGACATGTACCTCCCAGGGGCCC
AGGAAGACTACGGGAGGCTACACCAACGTCAATCAGAGGGGCCTGTGTAGCTACCGATAAGCGGACCCTC
AAGAGGGCATTAGCAATAGTGTTTATAAGGCCCCCTTGTTAACCCTAAACGGGTAGCATATGCTTCCCGG
GTAGTAGTATATACTATCCAGACTAACCCTAATTCAATAGCATATGTTACCCAACGGGAAGCATATGCTA
TCGAATTAGGGTTAGTAAAAGGGTCCTAAGGAACAGCGATATCTCCCACCCCATGAGCTGTCACGGTTTT
ATTTACATGGGGTCAGGATTCCACGAGGGTAGTGAACCATTTTAGTCACAAGGGCAGTGGCTGAAGATCA
AGGAGCGGGCAGTGAACTCTCCTGAATCTTCGCCTGCTTCTTCATTCTCCTTCGTTTAGCTAATAGAATA
ACTGCTGAGTTGTGAACAGTAAGGTGTATGTGAGGTGCTCGAAAACAAGGTTTCAGGTGACGCCCCCAGA
ATAAAATTTGGACGGGGGGTTCAGTGGTGGCATTGTGCTATGACACCAATATAACCCTCACAAACCCCTT
GGGCAATAAATACTAGTGTAGGAATGAAACATTCTGAATATCTTTAACAATAGAAATCCATGGGGTGGGG
ACAAGCCGTAAAGACTGGATGTCCATCTCACACGAATTTATGGCTATGGGCAACACATAATCCTAGTGCA
ATATGATACTGGGGTTATTAAGATGTGTCCCAGGCAGGGACCAAGACAGGTGAACCATGTTGTTACACTC
TATTTGTAACAAGGGGAAAGAGAGTGGACGCCGACAGCAGCGGACTCCACTGGTTGTCTCTAACACCCCC
GAAAATTAAACGGGGCTCCACGCCAATGGGGCCCATAAACAAAGACAAGTGGCCACTCTTTTTTTTGAAA
TTGTGGAGTGGGGGCACGCGTCAGCCCCCACACGCCGCCCTGCGGTTTTGGACTGTAAAATAAGGGTGTA
ATAACTTGGCTGATTGTAACCCCGCTAACCACTGCGGTCAAACCACTTGCCCACAAAACCACTAATGGCA
CCCCGGGGAATACCTGCATAAGTAGGTGGGCGGGCCAAGATAGGGGCGCGATTGCTGCGATCTGGAGGAC
AAATTACACACACTTGCGCCTGAGCGCCAAGCACAGGGTTGTTGGTCCTCATATTCACGAGGTCGCTGAG
AGCACGGTGGGCTAATGTTGCCATGGGTAGCATATACTACCCAAATATCTGGATAGCATATGCTATCCTA
ATCTATATCTGGGTAGCATAGGCTATCCTAATCTATATCTGGGTAGCATATGCTATCCTAATCTATATCT
GGGTAGTATATGCTATCCTAATTTATATCTGGGTAGCATAGGCTATCCTAATCTATATCTGGGTAGCATA
TGCTATCCTAATCTATATCTGGGTAGTATATGCTATCCTAATCTGTATCCGGGTAGCATATGCTATCCTA
ATAGAGATTAGGGTAGTATATGCTATCCTAATTTATATCTGGGTAGCATATACTACCCAAATATCTGGAT
AGCATATGCTATCCTAATCTATATCTGGGTAGCATATGCTATCCTAATCTATATCTGGGTAGCATAGGCT
ATCCTAATCTATATCTGGGTAGCATATGCTATCCTAATCTATATCTGGGTAGTATATGCTATCCTAATTT
ATATCTGGGTAGCATAGGCTATCCTAATCTATATCTGGGTAGCATATGCTATCCTAATCTATATCTGGGT
AGTATATGCTATCCTAATCTGTATCCGGGTAGCATATGCTATCCTCATGATAAGCTGTCAAACATGAGAA
TTTTCTTGAAGACGAAAGGGCCTCGTGATACGCCTATTTTTATAGGTTAATGTCATGATAATAATGGTTT
CTTAGACGTCAGGTGGCACTTTTCGGGGAAATGTGCGCGGAACCCCTATTTGTTTATTTTTCTAAATACA
TTCAAATATGTATCCGCTCATGAGACAATAACCCTGATAAATGCTTCAATAATATTGAAAAAGGAAGAGT
ATGAGTATTCAACATTTCCGTGTCGCCCTTATTCCCTTTTTTGCGGCATTTTGCCTTCCTGTTTTTGCTC
ACCCAGAAACGCTGGTGAAAGTAAAAGATGCTGAAGATCAGTTGGGTGCACGAGTGGGTTACATCGAACT
GGATCTCAACAGCGGTAAGATCCTTGAGAGTTTTCGCCCCGAAGAACGTTTTCCAATGATGAGCACTTTT
AAAGTTCTGCTATGTGGCGCGGTATTATCCCGTGTTGACGCCGGGCAAGAGCAACTCGGTCGCCGCATAC
ACTATTCTCAGAATGACTTGGTTGAGTACTCACCAGTCACAGAAAAGCATCTTACGGATGGCATGACAGT
AAGAGAATTATGCAGTGCTGCCATAACCATGAGTGATAACACTGCGGCCAACTTACTTCTGACAACGATC
GGAGGACCGAAGGAGCTAACCGCTTTTTTGCACAACATGGGGGATCATGTAACTCGCCTTGATCGTTGGG
AACCGGAGCTGAATGAAGCCATACCAAACGACGAGCGTGACACCACGATGCCTGCAGCAATGGCAACAAC
GTTGCGCAAACTATTAACTGGCGAACTACTTACTCTAGCTTCCCGGCAACAATTAATAGACTGGATGGAG
GCGGATAAAGTTGCAGGACCACTTCTGCGCTCGGCCCTTCCGGCTGGCTGGTTTATTGCTGATAAATCTG
GAGCCGGTGAGCGTGGGTCTCGCGGTATCATTGCAGCACTGGGGCCAGATGGTAAGCCCTCCCGTATCGT
AGTTATCTACACGACGGGGAGTCAGGCAACTATGGATGAACGAAATAGACAGATCGCTGAGATAGGTGCC
TCACTGATTAAGCATTGGTAACTGTCAGACCAAGTTTACTCATATATACTTTAGATTGATTTAAAACTTC
ATTTTTAATTTAAAAGGATCTAGGTGAAGATCCTTTTTGATAATCTCATGACCAAAATCCCTTAACGTGA
GTTTTCGTTCCACTGAGCGTCAGACCCCGTAGAAAAGATCAAAGGATCTTCTTGAGATCCTTTTTTTCTG
CGCGTAATCTGCTGCTTGCAAACAAAAAAACCACCGCTACCAGCGGTGGTTTGTTTGCCGGATCAAGAGC
TACCAACTCTTTTTCCGAAGGTAACTGGCTTCAGCAGAGCGCAGATACCAAATACTGTTCTTCTAGTGTA
GCCGTAGTTAGGCCACCACTTCAAGAACTCTGTAGCACCGCCTACATACCTCGCTCTGCTAATCCTGTTA
CCAGTGGCTGCTGCCAGTGGCGATAAGTCGTGTCTTACCGGGTTGGACTCAAGACGATAGTTACCGGATA
AGGCGCAGCGGTCGGGCTGAACGGGGGGTTCGTGCACACAGCCCAGCTTGGAGCGAACGACCTACACCGA
ACTGAGATACCTACAGCGTGAGCTATGAGAAAGCGCCACGCTTCCCGAAGGGAGAAAGGCGGACAGGTAT
CCGGTAAGCGGCAGGGTCGGAACAGGAGAGCGCACGAGGGAGCTTCCAGGGGGAAACGCCTGGTATCTTT
ATAGTCCTGTCGGGTTTCGCCACCTCTGACTTGAGCGTCGATTTTTGTGATGCTCGTCAGGGGGGCGGAG
CCTATGGAAAAACGCCAGCAACGCGGCCTTTTTACGGTTCCTGGCCTTTTGCTGGCCTTTTGCTCACATG
TTCTTTCCTGCGTTATCCCCTGATTCTGTGGATAACCGTATTACCGCCTTTGAGTGAGCTGATACCGCTC
GCCGCAGCCGAACGACCGAGCGCAGCGAGTCAGTGAGCGAGGAAGCGGAAGAGCGCCCAATACGCAAACC
GCCTCTCCCCGCGCGTTGGCCGATTCATTAATGCAGCTGGCACGACAGGTTTCCCGACTGGAAAGCGGGC
AGTGAGCGCAACGCAATTAATGTGAGTTAGCTCACTCATTAGGCACCCCAGGCTTTACACTTTATGCTTC
CGGCTCGTATGTTGTGTGGAATTGTGAGCGGATAACAATTTCACACAGGAAACAGCTATGACCATGATTA
CGCCAAGCTCTAGCTAGAGGTCGACCAATTCTCATGTTTGACAGCTTATCATCGCAGATCCGGGCAACGT
TGTTGCCATTGCTGCAGGCGCAGAACTGGTAGGTATGGAAGATCTATACATTGAATCAATATTGGCAATT
AGCCATATTAGTCATTGGTTATATAGCATAAATCAATATTGGCTATTGGCCATTGCATACGTTGTATCTA
TATCATAATATGTACATTTATATTGGCTCATGTCCAATATGACCGCCATGTTGACATTGATTATTGACTA
GTTATTAATAGTAATCAATTACGGGGTCATTAGTTCATAGCCCATATATGGAGTTCCGCGTTACATAACT
TACGGTAAATGGCCCGCCTGGCTGACCGCCCAACGACCCCCGCCCATTGACGTCAATAATGACGTATGTT
CCCATAGTAACGCCAATAGGGACTTTCCATTGACGTCAATGGGTGGAGTATTTACGGTAAACTGCCCACT
TGGCAGTACATCAAGTGTATCATATGCCAAGTCCGCCCCCTATTGACGTCAATGACGGTAAATGGCCCGC
CTGGCATTATGCCCAGTACATGACCTTACGGGACTTTCCTACTTGGCAGTACATCTACGTATTAGTCATC
GCTATTACCATGGTGATGCGGTTTTGGCAGTACACCAATGGGCGTGGATAGCGGTTTGACTCACGGGGAT
TTCCAAGTCTCCACCCCATTGACGTCAATGGGAGTTTGTTTTGGCACCAAAATCAACGGGACTTTCCAAA
ATGTCGTAATAACCCCGCCCCGTTGACGCAAATGGGCGGTAGGCGTGTACGGTGGGAGGTCTATATAAGC
AGAGCTCGTTTAGTGAACCGTCAGATCCTCACTCTCTTCCGCATCGCTGTCTGCGAGGGCCAGCTGTTGG
GCTCGCGGTTGAGGACAAACTCTTCGCGGTCTTTCCAGTACTCTTGGATCGGAAACCCGTCGGCCTCCGA
ACGGTACTCCGCCACCGAGGGACCTGAGCGAGTCCGCATCGACCGGATCGGAAAACCT
